Addgene plasmid #63639: pCfB2797
Purpose: (Empty Backbone) pCfB2797 is a vector for multiple integrations at sites sharing homology with Ty2Cons. The selective marker is Kl.URA3. Additionally it contains a USER cassette.
Depositing lab: Irina Borodina & Jerome Maury. Depositing organization: Danmarks Tekniske Universitet. Publication: EasyCloneMulti: A Set of Vectors for Simultaneous and Multiple Genomic Integrations in Saccharomyces cerevisiae. Maury J, Germann SM, Baallal Jacobsen SA, Jensen NB, Kildegaard KR, Herrgard MJ, Schneider K, Koza A, Forster J, Nielsen J, Borodina I. PLoS One. 2016 Mar 2;11(3):e0150394. doi: 10.1371/journal.pone.0150394. eCollection 2016. PONE-D-15-45506 PubMed 26934490.
Backbone
  Vector backbone: see publication
  Vector type: Yeast Expression, Cre/Lox
  Promoter: none
  Selectable markers: URA3
Growth in bacteria
  Bacterial resistance: Ampicillin, 100 μg/mL
  Growth temperature: 37°C
  Growth strain: DH5alpha
  Copy number: Unknown
Gene/Insert
  Cloning method: Unknown
  Sequencing primers: 5′ unknown
Terms and licenses: Academic/Nonprofit Terms; Industry Terms: Not Available to Industry
Depositor comments: These vectors combine the advantage of efficient uracil excision reaction-based cloning (USER) and Cre-LoxP-mediated marker recycling system. Please see previous FEMS Yeast Research paper for more details: http://femsyr.oxfordjournals.org/content/14/2/238 Features list: USER cassette 1..14 T CYC1 20..190 loxP 238..297 T URA3 298..420 Degradation tag 421..471 K. l. URA3 472..1272 P_K. l. URA3 1273..1771 loxP 1788..1821 Consensus TY2 3' 1961..2147 pUC ori 2934..3577 AmpR 3680..4538 Consensus TY2 5' 4982..5210 T ADH1 5237..5431
How to cite: pCfB2797 was a gift from Irina Borodina & Jerome Maury (Addgene plasmid # 63639 ; http://n2t.net/addgene:63639 ; RRID:Addgene_63639)
