[The description below was written by a language model from this plasmid's Addgene catalogue record and pLannotate feature annotations shown in this document.]
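Description:
pCfB2797 is an empty-backbone yeast integrative vector of 5,444 bp from the EasyCloneMulti set, designed to place expression cassettes at multiple genomic sites in Saccharomyces cerevisiae that share homology with a Ty2 retrotransposon consensus sequence. It is propagated in E. coli through a high-copy pUC/ColE1-type origin and an ampicillin resistance gene (β-lactamase). No yeast replication origin is listed, consistent with maintenance by chromosomal integration only. The parental backbone is not named in the record beyond a referral to the publication.

The cloning site is a USER (uracil excision reaction) cassette positioned across the plasmid's numbering origin and flanked by the ADH1 and CYC1 terminators, which face outward from it. The vector carries no promoter of its own, so promoters and genes are supplied by the user, and the two terminators would allow one or two divergently arranged expression units. Next to this lies the selection module: the Kluyveromyces lactis URA3 gene with its own promoter and terminator, carrying a degradation tag on the coding sequence. Destabilising the marker protein in this way presumably favours recovery of clones with more integrated copies, although the record does not state this explicitly. The marker is bracketed by two loxP sites, so Cre recombinase can excise it and permit URA3 to be reused in later rounds. The consensus Ty2 5' and 3' homology arms enclose the cargo and marker and direct homologous recombination. The automated annotation detects them as fragments of Ty-encoded yeast proteins. It also flags minimal FRT sites, a T7 promoter and assorted small lacZα, KanR and rrnB fragments in the bacterial portion, which appear to be backbone remnants with no stated function.
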