Features (pLannotate 1.2.2; 20 found; start..end, strand, type, name):
     20..209     +  terminator     CYC1 terminator: S. cerevisiae CYC1; transcription terminator for CYC1
    257..290     -  protein_bind   loxP: Cre-mediated recombination occurs in the 8-bp core sequence (GCATACAT). Cre recombinase
    490..1275    -  CDS            URA3: PYRF_YEAST - Experimental evidence at protein level: Swiss-Prot protein existence level 1. From Saccharomyces cerevisiae (strain ATCC 204508 / S288c) (Baker's yeast).
   1791..1824    -  protein_bind   loxP: Cre-mediated recombination occurs in the 8-bp core sequence (GCATACAT). Cre recombinase
   1868..1886    -  promoter       T7 promoter: promoter for bacteriophage T7 RNA polymerase
   1894..1945    +  CDS            lacZα (fragment): LacZα fragment of β-galactosidase; lacZ fragment
   1995..2060    +  CDS            YO192_YEAST (fragment): Experimental evidence at protein level: Swiss-Prot protein existence level 1. From Saccharomyces cerevisiae (strain ATCC 204508 / S288c) (Baker's yeast).
   2060..2140    +  CDS            YO192_YEAST (fragment): Experimental evidence at protein level: Swiss-Prot protein existence level 1. From Saccharomyces cerevisiae (strain ATCC 204508 / S288c) (Baker's yeast).
   2180..2213    -  protein_bind   FRT (minimal): supports FLP-mediated excision but not integration (Turan and Bode, 2011) FLP recombinase from the Saccharomyces cerevisiae 2μ plasmid
   2683..2702    +  CDS            lacZα (fragment): LacZα fragment of β-galactosidase; lacZ fragment
   2727..2744    -  terminator     rrnB T2 terminator (fragment): transcription terminator T2 from the E. coli rrnB gene
   2969..3557    -  rep_origin     ori: high-copy-number ColE1/pMB1/pBR322/pUC origin of replication
   3681..4541    -  CDS            AmpR: β-lactamase; bla; confers resistance to ampicillin, carbenicillin, and related antibiotics
   4544..4640    -  promoter       AmpR promoter (fragment): bla
   4670..4694    -  CDS            KanR (fragment): aminoglycoside phosphotransferase; aph(3')-Ia; confers resistance to kanamycin
   4723..4838    +  ncRNA          5S rRNA: Accession: RF00001 - 5S ribosomal RNA
   4842..4882    +  terminator     rrnB T1 terminator (fragment): transcription terminator T1 from the E. coli rrnB gene
   4926..4959    +  protein_bind   FRT (minimal): supports FLP-mediated excision but not integration (Turan and Bode, 2011) FLP recombinase from the Saccharomyces cerevisiae 2μ plasmid
   5067..5174    -  CDS            YD34A_YEAST (fragment): Protein predicted: Swiss-Prot protein existence level 4. From Saccharomyces cerevisiae (strain ATCC 204508 / S288c) (Baker's yeast).
   5240..5405    -  terminator     ADH1 terminator: S. cerevisiae ADH1; transcription terminator for the S. cerevisiae alcohol dehydrogenase 1 (ADH1) gene
>Addgene plasmid #63639 | pCfB2797 | depositor full sequence | sequence record 148849 | pCfB2797 sequence 5444 bps
CGTGCGATCGCGTGCATTCATCCGCTCTAACCGAAAAGGAAGGAGTTAGACAACCTGAAGTCTAGGTCCC
TATTTATTTTTTTATAGTTATGTTAGTATTAAGAACGTTATTTATATTTCAAATTTTTCTTTTTTTTCTG
TACAGACGCGTGTACGCATGTAACATTATACTGAAAACCTTGCTTGAGAAGGTTTTGGGACGCTCGAAGA
TCGCGTCAGCTGAAGCTTCGTACGCTGCAGGTCGACAACCCTTAATATAACTTCGTATAATGTATGCTAT
ACGAAGTTATTAGGTCTAGAGATCCCAATACAACAGATCACGTGATCTTTTTGTAAGATGAAGTTGAAGT
AGTGTTGCACCGTGCCAATGCAGGTGGCTATTAGATTAAATATGTGATTTGTTCTATTAAGTTTCCTGTA
TAATTACAAATGAATAACGAAATGAGACAAAGAAGAGAACCAATTTTTACAAGCATGGGGAGCGCTGATT
CTCTTTTGGTACGCTTCCCATCCAGCATTTCTGTATCTTTCACCTTCAACCTTAGGATCTCTACCCTTGG
CGAAAAGTCCTCTGCCAACAATGATGATATCTGATCCACCACTTACAACTTCGTCGACGGTTCTGTACTG
CTGACCCAATGCATCGCCTTTGTCGTCTAAACCTACACCTGGGGTCATGATTAGCCAATCAAACCCTTCT
TCTCTTCCTCCCATATCGTTCTGAGCAATGAACCCAATAACGAAATCTTTATCACTCTTTGCAATATCAA
CGGTACCCTTAGTATATTCACCGTGTGCTAGAGAACCCTTGGAAGATAATTCAGCAAGCATCAATAATCC
CCTTGGTTCTTTGGTGACCTCTTGCGCACCTTGTTTCAAGCCAGCAACAATACCAGCACCAGTAACCCCG
TGGGCGTTGGTGATATCAGACCATTCTGCGATACGGTAAACGCCCGATGTATATTGTAATTTGACTGTGT
TACCGATATCGGCGAATTTTCTGTCCTCAAATATCAAGAACTTGTATTTCTCTGCCAATGCTTTCAATGG
AACGACAGTACCCTCATAACTGAAATCATCCAAGATATCAACGTGTGTTTTCAAAAGGCAAATGTATGGA
CCCAACGTTTCAACAAGTTTCAATAGCTCATCAGTCGAACGAACGTCAAGAGAAGCACACAAATTGGTTT
TCTTTTCATCCATTAAACGTAAAAGTTTCGATGCAACCGGACTTGCATGAGTCTCAGCTCTACTGGTATA
TGATTTTGTGGACATGGTGCAACTAATTGACGGGAGTGTATTGACGCTGGCGTACTGGCTTTCACAAAAT
GGCCCAATCACAACCACATCTTAGATAGTTGAAATGACTTTAGATAACATCAATTGAGATGAGCTTAATC
ATGTCAAAGCTAAAAGTGTCACCATGAACGACAATTCTTAAGCAAATCACGTGATATAGATCCACGAATA
ACCACCATTTGATGCTCGAGGCAAGTAATGTGTGTAAAAAAATGCGTTACCACCATCCAATGCAGACCGA
TCTTCTACCCAGAATCACATATATTTATGTACCGAGTACCTTTTTTCTATCTTCCAATTGCTTCTCCCAT
ATGATTGTCTCCGTAAGCTCGAAATTTCTAAGTTGGATTTTAATCTTCACGCAGGATGACAGTTCGATGA
GCTTCTGAGGAGTGTTTAGAACATAATCAGTTTATCCATGGTCTATCTCTTCTTGTCGCTTTTTCTCCTC
GATAGAACCTAAATAAAACGAGCTCTCGAGAACCCTTAATATAACTTCGTATAATGTATGCTATACGAAG
TTATTAGGTGATATCAGATCCACTAGTGGCCTATGCACCCAATTCGCCCTATAGTGAGTCGTATTACGCG
CGCTCACTGGCCGTCGTTTTACAACGTCGTGACTGGGAAAACCCTGGCGTTACCCCTGCAGGACAGACGT
CATTAGTGCTGAGGCATTAATTGATCAATATAAAATGATGATAATAATATTTATAGAATTGTGTAGAATT
GCAGATTCCCTTTTATGGATTCCTAAATCCTGAGGAGAACTTCTAGTATATTCTACATACCTAATATTAT
TGCCTTATTAAAAATGGAATCCCAACAATTACATCAAAATCCACATTCTCAGATCTGCGGCCGCACTCAG
ACCTGAAGTGAAGTTCCTATACTTTCTAGAGAATAGGAACTTCTATAGTGAGTCGAATAAGGGCGACACA
AAATTTATTCTAAATGCATAATAAATACTGATAACATCTTATAGTTTGTATTATATTTTGTATTATCGTT
GACATGTATAATTTTGATATCAAAAACTGATTTTCCCTTTATTATTTTCGAGATTTATTTTCTTAATTCT
CTTTAACAAACTAGAAATATTGTATATACAAAAAATCATAAATAATAGATGAATAGTTTAATTATAGGTG
TTCATCAATCGAAAAAGCAACGTATCTTATTTAAAGTGCGTTGCTTTTTTCTCATTTATAAGGTTAAATA
ATTCTCATATATCAAGCAAAGTGACAGGCGCCCTTAAATATTCTGACAAATGCTCTTTCCCTAAACTCCC
CCCATAAAAAAACCCGCCGAAGCGGGTTTTTACGTTATTTGCGGATTAACGATTACTCGTTATCAGAACC
GCCCAGGGGGCCCGAGCTTAAGACTGGCCGTCGTTTTACAACACAGAAAGAGTTTGTAGAAACGCAAAAA
GGCCATCCGTCAGGGGCCTTCTGCTTAGTTTGATGCCTGGCAGTTCCCTACTCTCGCCTTCCGCTTCCTC
GCTCACTGACTCGCTGCGCTCGGTCGTTCGGCTGCGGCGAGCGGTATCAGCTCACTCAAAGGCGGTAATA
CGGTTATCCACAGAATCAGGGGATAACGCAGGAAAGAACATGTGAGCAAAAGGCCAGCAAAAGGCCAGGA
ACCGTAAAAAGGCCGCGTTGCTGGCGTTTTTCCATAGGCTCCGCCCCCCTGACGAGCATCACAAAAATCG
ACGCTCAAGTCAGAGGTGGCGAAACCCGACAGGACTATAAAGATACCAGGCGTTTCCCCCTGGAAGCTCC
CTCGTGCGCTCTCCTGTTCCGACCCTGCCGCTTACCGGATACCTGTCCGCCTTTCTCCCTTCGGGAAGCG
TGGCGCTTTCTCATAGCTCACGCTGTAGGTATCTCAGTTCGGTGTAGGTCGTTCGCTCCAAGCTGGGCTG
TGTGCACGAACCCCCCGTTCAGCCCGACCGCTGCGCCTTATCCGGTAACTATCGTCTTGAGTCCAACCCG
GTAAGACACGACTTATCGCCACTGGCAGCAGCCACTGGTAACAGGATTAGCAGAGCGAGGTATGTAGGCG
GTGCTACAGAGTTCTTGAAGTGGTGGGCTAACTACGGCTACACTAGAAGAACAGTATTTGGTATCTGCGC
TCTGCTGAAGCCAGTTACCTTCGGAAAAAGAGTTGGTAGCTCTTGATCCGGCAAACAAACCACCGCTGGT
AGCGGTGGTTTTTTTGTTTGCAAGCAGCAGATTACGCGCAGAAAAAAAGGATCTCAAGAAGATCCTTTGA
TCTTTTCTACGGGGTCTGACGCTCAGTGGAACGACGCGCGCGTAACTCACGTTAAGGGATTTTGGTCATG
AGCTTGCGCCGTCCCGTCAAGTCAGCGTAATGCTCTGCTTTTACCAATGCTTAATCAGTGAGGCACCTAT
CTCAGCGATCTGTCTATTTCGTTCATCCATAGTTGCCTGACTCCCCGTCGTGTAGATAACTACGATACGG
GAGGGCTTACCATCTGGCCCCAGCGCTGCGATGATACCGCGAGAACCACGCTCACCGGCTCCGGATTTAT
CAGCAATAAACCAGCCAGCCGGAAGGGCCGAGCGCAGAAGTGGTCCTGCAACTTTATCCGCCTCCATCCA
GTCTATTAATTGTTGCCGGGAAGCTAGAGTAAGTAGTTCGCCAGTTAATAGTTTGCGCAACGTTGTTGCC
ATCGCTACAGGCATCGTGGTGTCACGCTCGTCGTTTGGTATGGCTTCATTCAGCTCCGGTTCCCAACGAT
CAAGGCGAGTTACATGATCCCCCATGTTGTGCAAAAAAGCGGTTAGCTCCTTCGGTCCTCCGATCGTTGT
CAGAAGTAAGTTGGCCGCAGTGTTATCACTCATGGTTATGGCAGCACTGCATAATTCTCTTACTGTCATG
CCATCCGTAAGATGCTTTTCTGTGACTGGTGAGTACTCAACCAAGTCATTCTGAGAATAGTGTATGCGGC
GACCGAGTTGCTCTTGCCCGGCGTCAATACGGGATAATACCGCGCCACATAGCAGAACTTTAAAAGTGCT
CATCATTGGAAAACGTTCTTCGGGGCGAAAACTCTCAAGGATCTTACCGCTGTTGAGATCCAGTTCGATG
TAACCCACTCGTGCACCCAACTGATCTTCAGCATCTTTTACTTTCACCAGCGTTTCTGGGTGAGCAAAAA
CAGGAAGGCAAAATGCCGCAAAAAAGGGAATAAGGGCGACACGGAAATGTTGAATACTCATATTCTTCCT
TTTTCAATATTATTGAAGCATTTATCAGGGTTATTGTCTCATGAGCGGATACATATTTGAATGTATTTAG
AAAAATAAACAAATAGGGGTCAGTGTTACAACCAATTAACCAATTCTGAACATTATCGCGAGCCCATTTA
TACCTGAATATGGCTCATAACACCCCTTGTTTGCCTGGCGGCAGTAGCGCGGTGGTCCCACCTGACCCCA
TGCCGAACTCAGAAGTGAAACGCCGTAGCGCCGATGGTAGTGTGGGGACTCCCCATGCGAGAGTAGGGAA
CTGCCAGGCATCAAATAAAACGAAAGGCTCAGTCGAAAGACTGGGCCTTTCGCCCGGGCTAATTATGGGG
TGTCGCCCTTATTCGACTCTATAGTGAAGTTCCTATTCTCTAGAAAGTATAGGAACTTCTGAAGTGGGGA
TTTAAAGTCGGTGTCCGCGCTGAGGGTTTAATGGCGCGCCGCGGCCGCCCGCGGTGTTGGAATAAAAATC
AACTATCATCTACTAACTAGTATTTACGTTACTAGTATATTATCATATACGGTGTTAGAAGATGACGCAA
ATGATGAGAAATAGTCATCTAAATTAGTGGAAGCTGAAACGCAAGGATTGATAATGTAATAGGATCAATG
AATATTAACGCTAGCATTAAGTCCTCAGCGAGCACGCTGCTTCATGGAATGCGTGCGATGAGCGACCTCA
TGCTATACCTGAGAAAGCAACCTGACCTACAGGAAAGAGTTACTCAAGAATAAGAATTTTCGTTTTAAAA
CCTAAGAGTCACTTTAAAATTTGTATACACTTATTTTTTTTATAACTTATTTAATAATAAAAATCATAAA
TCATAAGAAATTCGCTTATTTAGAAGTGTCAACAACGTATCTACCAACGGAATG
