>Addgene plasmid #63639 | pCfB2797 | addgene partial sequence | sequence record 148828 | L4440 5'-AGCGAGTCAGTGAGCGAG-3'
GCCAGGCATCAAACTAAGCAGAAGGCCCCTGACGGATGGCCTTTTTGCGTTTCTACAAACTCTTTCTGTG
TTGTAAAACGACGGCCAGTCTTAAGCTCGGGCCCCCTGGGCGGTTCTGATAACGAGTAATCGTTAATCCG
CAAATAACGTAAAAACCCGCTTCGGCGGGTTTTTTTATGGGGGGAGTTTAGGGAAAGAGCATTTGTCAGA
ATATTTAAGGGCGCCTGTCACTTTGCTTGATATATGAGAATTATTTAACCTTATAAATGAGAAAAAAGCA
ACGCACTTTAAATAAGATACGTTGCTTTTTCGATTGATGAACACCTATAATTAAACTATTCATCTATTAT
TTATGATTTTTTGTATATACAATATTTCTAGTTTGTTAAAGAGAATTAAGAAAATAAATCTCGAAAATAA
TAAAGGGAAAATCAGTTTTTGATATCAAAATTATACATGTCAACGATAATACAAAATATAATACAAACTA
TAAGATGTTATCAGTATTTATTATGCATTTAGAATAAATTTTGTGTCGCCCTTATTCGACTCACTATAGA
AGTTCCTATTCTCTAGAAAGTATAGGAACTTCACTTCAGGTCTGAGTGCGGCCGCAGATCTGAGAATGTG
GATTTTGATGTAATTGTTGGGATTCCATTTTTAATAAGGCAATAATATTAGGTATGTAGAATATACTAGA
AGTTCTCCTCAGGATTTAGGAATCCATAAAAGGGAATCTGCAATTCTACACAATTCTATAAATATTATTA
TCATCATTTTATATTGATCAATTAATGCCTCAGCACTAATGACGTCTGTCCTGCAGGGGTAACGCCAGGG
TTTTCCCAGTCACGACGTTGTAAAACGACGGCCAGTGAGCGCGCGTAATACGACTCACTATAGGGCGAAT
TGGGTGCATAGGCCACTAGTGGATCTGATATCACCTAATAACTTCGTATAGCATACATTATACGAAGTTA
TATTAAGGGTTCTCGAGAGCTCGTTTTATTTAGGTTCTAT
