>Addgene plasmid #63639 | pCfB2797 | addgene partial sequence | sequence record 148831 | pHybLex_rev 5'-GAGTCACTTTAAAATTTGTATACAC-3'
TTATTTAATAATAAAAATCATAAATCATAAGAAATTCGCTTATTTAGAAGTGTCAACAACGTATCTACCA
ACGGAATGCGTGCGATCGCGTGCATTCATCCGCTCTAACCGAAAAGGAAGGAGTTAGACAACCTGAAGTC
TAGGTCCCTATTTATTTTTTTATAGTTATGTTAGTATTAAGAACGTTATTTATATTTCAAATTTTTCTTT
TTTTTCTGTACAGACGCGTGTACGCATGTAACATTATACTGAAAACCTTGCTTGAGAAGGTTTTGGGACG
CTCGAAGATCGCGTCAGCTGAAGCTTCGTACGCTGCAGGTCGACAACCCTTAATATAACTTCGTATAATG
TATGCTATACGAAGTTATTAGGTCTAGAGATCCCAATACAACAGATCACGTGATCTTTTTGTAAGATGAA
GTTGAAGTAGTGTTGCACCGTGCCAATGCAGGTGGCTATTAGATTAAATATGTGATTTGTTCTATTAAGT
TTCCTGTATAATTACAAATGAATAACGAAATGAGACAAAGAAGAGAACCAATTTTTACAAGCATGGGGAG
CGCTGATTCTCTTTTGGTACGCTTCCCATCCAGCATTTCTGTATCTTTCACCTTCAACCTTAGGATCTCT
ACCCTTGGCGAAAAGTCCTCTGCCAACAATGATGATATCTGATCCACCACTTACAACTTCGTCGACGGTT
CTGTACTGCTGACCCAATGCATCGCCTTTGTCGTCTAAACCTACACCTGGGGTCATGATTAGCCAATCAA
ACCCTTCTTCTCTTCCTCCCATATCGTTCTGAGCAATGAACCCAATAACGAAATCTTTATCACTCTTTGC
AATATCAACGGTACCCTTAGTATATTCACCGTGTGCTAGAGAACCCTTGGAAGATAATTCAGCAAGCATC
AATAATCCCCTTGGTTCTTTGGTGACCTCTTGCGCACCTTGTTTCAAGCCAGCAACAATACCAGCACCAG
TAACCCCGTGGGCGTTGGTGATATCAGACCATTCTGCGATACGGTAAACGCCCGA
